>Addgene plasmid #143119 | TFORF1462 | addgene full sequence | sequence record 391498 | Addgene NGS Result
TTAATGTAGTCTTATGCAATACTCTTGTAGTCTTGCAACATGGTAACGATGAGTTAGCAACATGCCTTAC
AAGGAGAGAAAAAGCACCGTGCATGCCGATTGGTGGAAGTAAGGTGGTACGATCGTGCCTTATTAGGAAG
GCAACAGACGGGTCTGACATGGATTGGACGAACCACTGAATTGCCGCATTGCAGAGATATTGTATTTAAG
TGCCTAGCTCGATACATAAACGGGTCTCTCTGGTTAGACCAGATCTGAGCCTGGGAGCTCTCTGGCTAAC
TAGGGAACCCACTGCTTAAGCCTCAATAAAGCTTGCCTTGAGTGCTTCAAGTAGTGTGTGCCCGTCTGTT
GTGTGACTCTGGTAACTAGAGATCCCTCAGACCCTTTTAGTCAGTGTGGAAAATCTCTAGCAGTGGCGCC
CGAACAGGGACTTGAAAGCGAAAGGGAAACCAGAGGAGCTCTCTCGACGCAGGACTCGGCTTGCTGAAGC
GCGCACGGCAAGAGGCGAGGGGCGGCGACTGGTGAGTACGCCAAAAATTTTGACTAGCGGAGGCTAGAAG
GAGAGAGATGGGTGCGAGAGCGTCAGTATTAAGCGGGGGAGAATTAGATCGCGATGGGAAAAAATTCGGT
TAAGGCCAGGGGGAAAGAAAAAATATAAATTAAAACATATAGTATGGGCAAGCAGGGAGCTAGAACGATT
CGCAGTTAATCCTGGCCTGTTAGAAACATCAGAAGGCTGTAGACAAATACTGGGACAGCTACAACCATCC
CTTCAGACAGGATCAGAAGAACTTAGATCATTATATAATACAGTAGCAACCCTCTATTGTGTGCATCAAA
GGATAGAGATAAAAGACACCAAGGAAGCTTTAGACAAGATAGAGGAAGAGCAAAACAAAAGTAAGACCAC
CGCACAGCAAGCGGCCGCTGATCTTCAGACCTGGAGGAGGAGATATGAGGGACAATTGGAGAAGTGAATT
ATATAAATATAAAGTAGTAAAAATTGAACCATTAGGAGTAGCACCCACCAAGGCAAAGAGAAGAGTGGTG
CAGAGAGAAAAAAGAGCAGTGGGAATAGGAGCTTTGTTCCTTGGGTTCTTGGGAGCAGCAGGAAGCACTA
TGGGCGCAGCGTCAATGACGCTGACGGTACAGGCCAGACAATTATTGTCTGGTATAGTGCAGCAGCAGAA
CAATTTGCTGAGGGCTATTGAGGCGCAACAGCATCTGTTGCAACTCACAGTCTGGGGCATCAAGCAGCTC
CAGGCAAGAATCCTGGCTGTGGAAAGATACCTAAAGGATCAACAGCTCCTGGGGATTTGGGGTTGCTCTG
GAAAACTCATTTGCACCACTGCTGTGCCTTGGAATGCTAGTTGGAGTAATAAATCTCTGGAACAGATTTG
GAATCACACGACCTGGATGGAGTGGGACAGAGAAATTAACAATTACACAAGCTTAATACACTCCTTAATT
GAAGAATCGCAAAACCAGCAAGAAAAGAATGAACAAGAATTATTGGAATTAGATAAATGGGCAAGTTTGT
GGAATTGGTTTAACATAACAAATTGGCTGTGGTATATAAAATTATTCATAATGATAGTAGGAGGCTTGGT
AGGTTTAAGAATAGTTTTTGCTGTACTTTCTATAGTGAATAGAGTTAGGCAGGGATATTCACCATTATCG
TTTCAGACCCACCTCCCAACCCCGAGGGGACCCATGCATTGCATCTCAATTAGTCAGCAACCAGGTGTGG
AAAGTCCCCAGGCTCCCCAGCAGGCAGAAGTATGCAAAGCATGCGTCTCAATTAGTCAGCAACCATAGTC
CCGCCCCTAACTCCGCCCATCCCGCCCCTAACTCCGCCCAGTTCCGCCCATTCTCCGCCCCATGGCTGAC
TAATTTTTTTTATTTATGCAGAGGCCGAGGCCGCCTCGGCCTCTGAGCTATTCCAGAAGTAGTGAGGAGG
CTTTTTTGGAGGCCTAGGCTTTTGCAAAAAGCTTTCTAGAGGTACCACCGGAGCTTACCATGACCGAGTA
CAAGCCCACGGTGCGCCTCGCCACCCGCGACGACGTCCCCAGGGCCGTACGCACCCTCGCCGCCGCGTTC
GCCGACTACCCCGCCACGCGCCACACCGTCGATCCGGACCGCCACATCGAGCGGGTCACCGAGCTGCAAG
AACTCTTCCTCACGCGCGTCGGGCTCGACATCGGCAAGGTGTGGGTCGCGGACGACGGCGCCGCCGTGGC
GGTCTGGACCACGCCGGAGAGCGTCGAAGCGGGGGCGGTGTTCGCCGAGATCGGCCCGCGCATGGCCGAG
TTGAGCGGTTCCCGGCTGGCCGCGCAGCAACAGATGGAAGGCCTCCTGGCGCCGCACCGGCCCAAGGAGC
CCGCGTGGTTCCTGGCCACCGTCGGCGTCTCGCCCGACCACCAGGGCAAGGGTCTGGGCAGCGCCGTCGT
GCTCCCCGGAGTGGAGGCGGCCGAGCGCGCCGGGGTGCCCGCCTTCCTGGAGACCTCCGCGCCCCGCAAC
CTCCCCTTCTACGAGCGGCTCGGCTTCACCGTCACCGCCGACGTCGAGGTGCCCGAAGGACCGCGCACCT
GGTGCATGACCCGCAAGCCCGGTGCCAGTTAACGAATTCTAGATCTTGAGACAAATGGCAGTATTCATCC
ACAATTTTAAAAGAAAAGGGGGGATTGGGGGGTACAGTGCAGGGGAAAGAATAGTAGACATAATAGCAAC
AGACATACAAACTAAAGAATTACAAAAACAAATTACAAAAATTCAAAATTTTCGGGTTTATTACAGGGAC
AGCAGAGATCCACTTTGGCGCCGGCTCGAGGCCTGCAGGTGCAAAGATGGATAAAGTTTTAAACAGAGAG
GAATCTTTGCAGCTAATGGACCTTCTAGGTCTTGAAAGGAGTGGGAATTGGCTCCGGTGCCCGTCAGTGG
GCAGAGCGCACATCGCCCACAGTCCCCGAGAAGTTGGGGGGAGGGGTCGGCAATTGAACCGGTGCCTAGA
GAAGGTGGCGCGGGGTAAACTGGGAAAGTGATGTCGTGTACTGGCTCCGCCTTTTTCCCGAGGGTGGGGG
AGAACCGTATATAAGTGCAGTAGTCGCCGTGAACGTTCTTTTTCGCAACGGGTTTGCCGCCAGAACACAG
GTAAGTGCCGTGTGTGGTTCCCGCGGGCCTGGCCTCTTTACGGGTTATGGCCCTTGCGTGCCTTGAATTA
CTTCCACCTGGCTGCAGTACGTGATTCTTGATCCCGAGCTTCGGGTTGGAAGTGGGTGGGAGAGTTCGAG
GCCTTGCGCTTAAGGAGCCCCTTCGCCTCGTGCTTGAGTTGAGGCCTGGCCTGGGCGCTGGGGCCGCCGC
GTGCGAATCTGGTGGCACCTTCGCGCCTGTCTCGCTGCTTTCGATAAGTCTCTAGCCATTTAAAATTTTT
GATGACCTGCTGCGACGCTTTTTTTCTGGCAAGATAGTCTTGTAAATGCGGGCCAAGATCTGCACACTGG
TATTTCGGTTTTTGGGGCCGCGGGCGGCGACGGGGCCCGTGCGTCCCAGCGCACATGTTCGGCGAGGCGG
GGCCTGCGAGCGCGGCCACCGAGAATCGGACGGGGGTAGTCTCAAGCTGGCCGGCCTGCTCTGGTGCCTG
GCCTCGCGCCGCCGTGTATCGCCCCGCCCTGGGCGGCAAGGCTGGCCCGGTCGGCACCAGTTGCGTGAGC
GGAAAGATGGCCGCTTCCCGGCCCTGCTGCAGGGAGCTCAAAATGGAGGACGCGGCGCTCGGGAGAGCGG
GCGGGTGAGTCACCCACACAAAGGAAAAGGGCCTTTCCGTCCTCAGCCGTCGCTTCATGTGACTCCACGG
AGTACCGGGCGCCGTCCAGGCACCTCGATTAGTTCTCGAGCTTTTGGAGTACGTCGTCTTTAGGTTGGGG
GGAGGGGTTTTATGCGATGGAGTTTCCCCACACTGAGTGGGTGGAGACTGAAGTTAGGCCAGCTTGGCAC
TTGATGTAATTCTCCTTGGAATTTGCCCTTTTTGAGTTTGGATCTTGGTTCATTCTCAAGCCTCAGACAG
TGGTTCAAAGTTTTTTTCTTCCATTTCAGGTGTCGTGAGGCTAGCACCGCCACCATGGATATAGCAACAG
GTCCCGAGTCGCTGGAGAGGTGCTTCCCTCGCGGGCAGACGGACTGCGCCAAGATGTTGGACGGCATCAA
GATGGAGGAGCACGCCCTGCGCCCCGGGCCCGCCACTCTGGGGGTGCTGCTGGGCTCCGACTGCCCGCAT
CCCGCCGTCTGCGAGGGCTGCCAGCGGCCCATCTCCGACCGCTTCCTGATGCGAGTCAACGAGTCGTCCT
GGCACGAGGAGTGTTTGCAGTGCGCGGCGTGTCAGCAAGCCCTCACCACCAGCTGCTACTTCCGGGATCG
GAAACTGTACTGCAAACAAGACTACCAACAGCTCTTCGCGGCCAAGTGCAGCGGCTGCATGGAGAAGATC
GCCCCCACCGAGTTCGTGATGCGGGCGCTGGAGTGCGTGTACCACCTGGGCTGCTTCTGCTGCTGCGTGT
GTGAACGGCAGCTACGCAAGGGCGACGAATTCGTGCTCAAGGAGGGCCAGCTGCTGTGCAAGGGTGACTA
CGAGAAGGAGAAGGACCTGCTCAGCTCCGTGAGCCCCGACGAGTCCGACTCCGTGAAGAGCGAGGATGAA
GATGGGGACATGAAGCCGGCCAAGGGGCAGGGCAGTCAGAGCAAGGGCAGCGGGGATGACGGGAAGGACC
CGCGGAGGCCCAAGCGACCCCGGACCATCCTCACCACGCAGCAGCGAAGAGCCTTCAAGGCCTCCTTCGA
GGTCTCGTCGAAGCCTTGCCGAAAGGTCCGAGAGACACTGGCAGCTGAGACGGGCCTCAGTGTGCGCGTG
GTCCAGGTCTGGTTTCAGAACCAAAGAGCAAAGATGAAGAAGCTGGCGCGGCGGCACCAGCAGCAGCAGG
AGCAGCAGAACTCCCAGCGGCTGGGCCAGGAGGTCCTGTCCAGCCGCATGGAGGGCATGATGGCTTCCTA
CACGCCGCTGGCCCCACCACAGCAGCAGATCGTGGCCATGGAACAGAGCCCCTACGGCAGCAGCGACCCC
TTCCAGCAGGGCCTCACGCCGCCCCAAATGCCAGGGAACGACTCCATCTTCCATGACATCGACAGCGATA
CCTCCTTAACCAGCCTCAGCGACTGCTTCCTCGGCTCCTCAGACGTGGGCTCCCTGCAGGCCCGCGTGGG
GAACCCCATCGACCGGCTCTACTCCATGCAGAGTTCCTACTTCGCCTCCTAGTAATGAACTAGTCCGTAA
CTTGAAAGTATTTCGATTTCTTGGCTTTATATATCTTGTGGAAAGGACGACAAATGATATCCGCGTAAAG
GGCCACGCGTTAAGTCGACAATCAACCTCTGGATTACAAAATTTGTGAAAGATTGACTGGTATTCTTAAC
TATGTTGCTCCTTTTACGCTATGTGGATACGCTGCTTTAATGCCTTTGTATCATGCTATTGCTTCCCGTA
TGGCTTTCATTTTCTCCTCCTTGTATAAATCCTGGTTGCTGTCTCTTTATGAGGAGTTGTGGCCCGTTGT
CAGGCAACGTGGCGTGGTGTGCACTGTGTTTGCTGACGCAACCCCCACTGGTTGGGGCATTGCCACCACC
TGTCAGCTCCTTTCCGGGACTTTCGCTTTCCCCCTCCCTATTGCCACGGCGGAACTCATCGCCGCCTGCC
TTGCCCGCTGCTGGACAGGGGCTCGGCTGTTGGGCACTGACAATTCCGTGGTGTTGTCGGGGAAATCATC
GTCCTTTCCTTGGCTGCTCGCCTGTGTTGCCACCTGGATTCTGCGCGGGACGTCCTTCTGCTACGTCCCT
TCGGCCCTCAATCCAGCGGACCTTCCTTCCCGCGGCCTGCTGCCGGCTCTGCGGCCTCTTCCGCGTCTTC
GCCTTCGCCCTCAGACGAGTCGGATCTCCCTTTGGGCCGCCTCCCCGCGTCGACTTTAAGACCAATGACT
TACAAGGCAGCTGTAGATCTTAGCCACTTTTTAAAAGAAAAGGGGGGACTGGAAGGGCTAATTCACTCCC
AACGAAGACAAGATCTGCTTTTTGCTTGTACTGGGTCTCTCTGGTTAGACCAGATCTGAGCCTGGGAGCT
CTCTGGCTAACTAGGGAACCCACTGCTTAAGCCTCAATAAAGCTTGCCTTGAGTGCTTCAAGTAGTGTGT
GCCCGTCTGTTGTGTGACTCTGGTAACTAGAGATCCCTCAGACCCTTTTAGTCAGTGTGGAAAATCTCTA
GCAGTACGTATAGTAGTTCATGTCATCTTATTATTCAGTATTTATAACTTGCAAAGAAATGAATATCAGA
GAGTGAGAGGAACTTGTTTATTGCAGCTTATAATGGTTACAAATAAAGCAATAGCATCACAAATTTCACA
AATAAAGCATTTTTTTCACTGCATTCTAGTTGTGGTTTGTCCAAACTCATCAATGTATCTTATCATGTCT
GGCTCTAGCTATCCCGCCCCTAACTCCGCCCATCCCGCCCCTAACTCCGCCCAGTTCCGCCCATTCTCCG
CCCCATGGCTGACTAATTTTTTTTATTTATGCAGAGGCCGAGGCCGCCTCGGCCTCTGAGCTATTCCAGA
AGTAGTGAGGAGGCTTTTTTGGAGGCCTAGGGACGTACCCAATTCGCCCTATAGTGAGTCGTATTACGCG
CGCTCACTGGCCGTCGTTTTACAACGTCGTGACTGGGAAAACCCTGGCGTTACCCAACTTAATCGCCTTG
CAGCACATCCCCCTTTCGCCAGCTGGCGTAATAGCGAAGAGGCCCGCACCGATCGCCCTTCCCAACAGTT
GCGCAGCCTGAATGGCGAATGGG
[124 nt withheld, positions 6884-7007]
C
[91 nt withheld, positions 7009-7099]
A
[49 nt withheld, positions 7101-7149]
CCTTTGACGTTGGAGTCCACGTTCTTT
[37 nt withheld, positions 7177-7213]
ACCCTATCTCGGTCTATTCTTTTGATTTATAAGGGATTTTGCCGATTTCGGCCTATTGGTTAAAAAATGA
GCTGATTTAACAAAAATTTAACGCGAATTTTAACAAAATATTAACGCTTACAATTTAGGTGGCACTTTTC
GGGGAAATGTGCGCGGAACCCCTATTTGTTTATTTTTCTAAATACATTCAAATATGTATCCGCTCATGAG
ACAATAACCCTGATAAATGCTTCAATAATATTGAAAAAGGAAGAGTATGAGTATTCAACATTTCCGTGTC
GCCCTTATTCCCTTTTTTGCGGCATTTTGCCTTCCTGTTTTTGCTCACCCAGAAACGCTGGTGAAAGTAA
AAGATGCTGAAGATCAGTTGGGTGCACGAGTGGGTTACATCGAACTGGATCTCAACAGCGGTAAGATCCT
TGAGAGTTTTCGCCCCGAAGAACGTTTTCCAATGATGAGCACTTTTAAAGTTCTGCTATGTGGCGCGGTA
TTATCCCGTATTGACGCCGGGCAAGAGCAACTCGGTCGCCGCATACACTATTCTCAGAATGACTTGGTTG
AGTACTCACCAGTCACAGAAAAGCATCTTACGGATGGCATGACAGTAAGAGAATTATGCAGTGCTGCCAT
AACCATGAGTGATAACACTGCGGCCAACTTACTTCTGACAACGATCGGAGGACCGAAGGAGCTAACCGCT
TTTTTGCACAACATGGGGGATCATGTAACTCGCCTTGATCGTTGGGAACCGGAGCTGAATGAAGCCATAC
CAAACGACGAGCGTGACACCACGATGCCTGTAGCAATGGCAACAACGTTGCGCAAACTATTAACTGGCGA
ACTACTTACTCTAGCTTCCCGGCAACAATTAATAGACTGGATGGAGGCGGATAAAGTTGCAGGACCACTT
CTGCGCTCGGCCCTTCCGGCTGGCTGGTTTATTGCTGATAAATCTGGAGCCGGTGAGCGTGGGTCTCGCG
GTATCATTGCAGCACTGGGGCCAGATGGTAAGCCCTCCCGTATCGTAGTTATCTACACGACGGGGAGTCA
GGCAACTATGGATGAACGAAATAGACAGATCGCTGAGATAGGTGCCTCACTGATTAAGCATTGGTAACTG
TCAGACCAAGTTTACTCATATATACTTTAGATTGATTTAAAACTTCATTTTTAATTTAAAAGGATCTAGG
TGAAGATCCTTTTTGATAATCTCATGACCAAAATCCCTTAACGTGAGTTTTCGTTCCACTGAGCGTCAGA
CCCCGTAGAAAAGATCAAAGGATCTTCTTGAGATCCTTTTTTTCTGCGCGTAATCTGCTGCTTGCAAACA
AAAAAACCACCGCTACCAGCGGTGGTTTGTTTGCCGGATCAAGAGCTACCAACTCTTTTTCCGAAGGTAA
CTGGCTTCAGCAGAGCGCAGATACCAAATACTGTTCTTCTAGTGTAGCCGTAGTTAGGCCACCACTTCAA
GAACTCTGTAGCACCGCCTACATACCTCGCTCTGCTAATCCTGTTACCAGTGGCTGCTGCCAGTGGCGAT
AAGTCGTGTCTTACCGGGTTGGACTCAAGACGATAGTTACCGGATAAGGCGCAGCGGTCGGGCTGAACGG
GGGGTTCGTGCACACAGCCCAGCTTGGAGCGAACGACCTACACCGAACTGAGATACCTACAGCGTGAGCT
ATGAGAAAGCGCCACGCTTCCCGAAGGGAGAAAGGCGGACAGGTATCCGGTAAGCGGCAGGGTCGGAACA
GGAGAGCGCACGAGGGAGCTTCCAGGGGGAAACGCCTGGTATCTTTATAGTCCTGTCGGGTTTCGCCACC
TCTGACTTGAGCGTCGATTTTTGTGATGCTCGTCAGGGGGGCGGAGCCTATGGAAAAACGCCAGCAACGC
GGCCTTTTTACGGTTCCTGGCCTTTTGCTGGCCTTTTGCTCACATGTTCTTTCCTGCGTTATCCCCTGAT
TCTGTGGATAACCGTATTACCGCCTTTGAGTGAGCTGATACCGCTCGCCGCAGCCGAACGACCGAGCGCA
GCGAGTCAGTGAGCGAGGAAGCGGAAGAGCGCCCAATACGCAAACCGCCTCTCCCCGCGCGTTGGCCGAT
TCATTAATGCAGCTGGCACGACAGGTTTCCCGACTGGAAAGCGGGCAGTGAGCGCAACGCAATTAATGTG
AGTTAGCTCACTCATTAGGCACCCCAGGCTTTACACTTTATGCTTCCGGCTCGTATGTTGTGTGGAATTG
TGAGCGGATAACAATTTCACACAGGAAACAGCTATGACCATGATTACGCCAAGCGCGCAATTAACCCTCA
CTAAAGGGAACAAAAGCTGGAGCTGCAAGC
Features (pLannotate 1.2.2; 31 found; start..end, strand, type, name):
      5..231     +  promoter       RSV promoter: Rous sarcoma virus enhancer/promoter
    232..412     +  LTR            5' LTR (truncated): truncated 5' long terminal repeat (LTR) from HIV-1
    459..584     +  misc_feature   HIV-1 Ψ: packaging signal of human immunodeficiency virus type 1
    568..931     +  CDS            HIV-1 gag (fragment): gag protein from human immunodeficiency virus 1; gag
   1077..1310    +  misc_feature   RRE: The Rev response element (RRE) of HIV-1 allows for Rev-dependent mRNA export from the nucleus to the cytoplasm.
   1687..1713    +  CDS            Rev (fragment): human immunodeficiency virus 1 (HIV-1) Rev protein; rev; enhances nuclear export of unspliced and incompletely spliced viral mRNAs
   1720..1743    +  promoter       SV40 promoter (fragment): SV40 early promoter
   1744..1815    +  promoter       SV40 promoter (fragment): SV40 enhancer and early promoter
   1839..1974    +  rep_origin     SV40 ori: SV40 origin of replication
   2020..2616    +  CDS            PuroR (fragment): puromycin N-acetyltransferase; pac from Streptomyces; confers resistance to puromycin
   2665..2782    +  misc_feature   cPPT/CTS: central polypurine tract and central termination sequence of HIV-1
   2847..2913    +  CDS            small t antigen (fragment): SV40 (simian virus 40) small t antigen
   2920..4098    +  promoter       EF-1α promoter: strong constitutive promoter for human elongation factor EF-1α
   4115..5299    +  CDS            Lmx1b: LMX1B_MOUSE - Experimental evidence at protein level: Swiss-Prot protein existence level 1. Essential for the specification of dorsal limb fate at both the zeugopodal and autopodal levels. From Mus musculus (Mouse).
   5315..5368    +  promoter       U6 promoter (fragment): RNA polymerase III promoter for human U6 snRNA
   5410..5998    +  misc_feature   WPRE: woodchuck hepatitis virus posttranscriptional regulatory element
   6049..6068    +  misc_feature   cPPT/CTS (fragment): central polypurine tract and central termination sequence of HIV-1
   6070..6303    +  LTR            3' LTR (ΔU3): self-inactivating 3' long terminal repeat (LTR) from HIV-1
   6381..6502    +  polyA_signal   SV40 poly(A) signal: SV40 polyadenylation signal
   6542..6677    +  rep_origin     SV40 ori: SV40 origin of replication
   6698..6716    -  promoter       T7 promoter: promoter for bacteriophage T7 RNA polymerase
   6724..6879    +  CDS            lacZα (fragment): LacZα fragment of β-galactosidase; lacZ fragment
   6884..7312    +  rep_origin     f1 ori (sequence partly withheld): f1 bacteriophage origin of replication; arrow indicates direction of (+) strand synthesis
   7365..7469    +  promoter       AmpR promoter: bla
   7470..8330    +  CDS            AmpR: β-lactamase; bla; confers resistance to ampicillin, carbenicillin, and related antibiotics
   8501..9089    +  rep_origin     ori: high-copy-number ColE1/pMB1/pBR322/pUC origin of replication
   9272..9364    +  CDS            lacI (fragment): lac repressor; lacI; The lac repressor binds to the lac operator to inhibit transcription in E. coli. This inhibition can be relieved by adding lactose or isopropyl-β-D-thiogalactopyranoside (IPTG).
   9377..9398    +  protein_bind   CAP binding site: CAP binding activates transcription in the presence of cAMP. E. coli catabolite activator protein
   9413..9443    +  promoter       lac promoter: promoter for the E. coli lac operon
   9451..9467    +  protein_bind   lac operator: The lac repressor binds to the lac operator to inhibit transcription in E. coli. This inhibition can be relieved by adding lactose or isopropyl-β-D-thiogalactopyranoside (IPTG). lac repressor encoded by lacI
   9512..9530    +  promoter       T3 promoter: promoter for bacteriophage T3 RNA polymerase
