[The description below was written by a language model from this plasmid's Addgene catalogue record and pLannotate feature annotations shown in this document.]
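Description:
TFORF1462 is a lentiviral mammalian expression plasmid built on the pLX_TRC317 backbone from the Broad Institute Genetic Perturbation Platform. It carries the human LMX1B open reading frame as one member of a barcoded transcription factor ORF collection. In bacteria it replicates from a high-copy ColE1/pUC-type origin and is selected with ampicillin through the β-lactamase gene. An f1 origin and remnants of a lac/lacZα cloning region flanked by T3 and T7 promoters are also annotated in the backbone. The depositor warns that the plasmid can recombine, which is common for LTR-containing vectors.

The viral cassette has a third-generation, self-inactivating layout. An RSV promoter drives a truncated HIV-1 5' LTR, followed by the Ψ packaging signal with a gag fragment, the RRE for Rev-dependent nuclear export, a cPPT/CTS element, and a ΔU3 3' LTR with a downstream SV40 polyadenylation signal. Within this transfer region, an SV40 early promoter/origin drives puromycin N-acetyltransferase so that transduced cells can be selected. A full-length EF-1α promoter drives the LMX1B coding sequence, and a WPRE downstream enhances transcript expression. The annotation tool matched the ORF to mouse Lmx1b, most likely because of close homology, since the catalogue records the insert as human and synthesized from human reference transcripts. The unique 24-bp barcode described for the collection is not annotated as a feature; a short U6 promoter fragment is called between the ORF and the WPRE.

The construct is intended for constitutive overexpression of LMX1B. In pooled transcription factor screens, such as directed differentiation studies, the barcode identifies which factor each cell received.
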