Addgene plasmid #143119: TFORF1462
Purpose: Lentiviral vector for overexpressing transcription factor ORFs with unique 24-bp barcodes. Barcodes facilitate identification of transcription factors in pooled screens.
Depositing lab: Feng Zhang. Depositing organization: Broad Institute. Publication: A transcription factor atlas of directed differentiation. Joung J, Ma S, Tay T, Geiger-Schuller KR, Kirchgatterer PC, Verdine VK, Guo B, Arias-Garcia MA, Allen WE, Singh A, Kuksenko O, Abudayyeh OO, Gootenberg JS, Fu Z, Macrae RK, Buenrostro JD, Regev A, Zhang F. Cell. 2023 Jan 5;186(1):209-229.e26. doi: 10.1016/j.cell.2022.11.026. PubMed 36608654.
Backbone
  Vector backbone: pLX_TRC317
  Backbone manufacturer: Broad Institute Genetic Perturbation Platform
  Backbone size w/o insert (bp): 8264
  Vector type: Mammalian Expression, Lentiviral
  Selectable markers: Puromycin
Growth in bacteria
  Bacterial resistance: Ampicillin, 100 μg/mL
  Growth temperature: 37°C
  Growth strain: NEB Stable
  Copy number: High Copy
Gene/Insert
  Gene/Insert name: LMX1B
  Species: H. sapiens (human)
  Insert size (bp): 1289
  Entrez Gene: LMX1B (a.k.a. FSGS10, LMX1.2, NPS1)
  Promoter: EF1a
  Cloning method: Unknown
  Sequencing primers: 5′ GGGTGGAGACTGAAGTTAGGCCAG; 3′ CACATAGCGTAAAAGGAGCAACATAG
Terms and licenses: Academic/Nonprofit Terms; Industry Terms: Not Available to Industry
Depositor comments: NM_002316,ENST00000526117 . The transcription factor ORF portion of this plasmid was synthesized by Genewiz. Please test multiple small colonies in case of plasmid recombination. To make this collection available in a timely manner, a portion of this collection was not fully sequenced by Addgene. If an Addgene verified full plasmid sequence is not available, please contact us prior to placing an order to request the full sequence.
How to cite: TFORF1462 was a gift from Feng Zhang (Addgene plasmid # 143119 ; http://n2t.net/addgene:143119 ; RRID:Addgene_143119)
