>Addgene plasmid #143119 | TFORF1462 | depositor partial sequence | sequence record 281495 | Insert
ACCGCCACCATGGATATAGCAACAGGTCCCGAGTCGCTGGAGAGGTGCTTCCCTCGCGGGCAGACGGACT
GCGCCAAGATGTTGGACGGCATCAAGATGGAGGAGCACGCCCTGCGCCCCGGGCCCGCCACTCTGGGGGT
GCTGCTGGGCTCCGACTGCCCGCATCCCGCCGTCTGCGAGGGCTGCCAGCGGCCCATCTCCGACCGCTTC
CTGATGCGAGTCAACGAGTCGTCCTGGCACGAGGAGTGTTTGCAGTGCGCGGCGTGTCAGCAAGCCCTCA
CCACCAGCTGCTACTTCCGGGATCGGAAACTGTACTGCAAACAAGACTACCAACAGCTCTTCGCGGCCAA
GTGCAGCGGCTGCATGGAGAAGATCGCCCCCACCGAGTTCGTGATGCGGGCGCTGGAGTGCGTGTACCAC
CTGGGCTGCTTCTGCTGCTGCGTGTGTGAACGGCAGCTACGCAAGGGCGACGAATTCGTGCTCAAGGAGG
GCCAGCTGCTGTGCAAGGGTGACTACGAGAAGGAGAAGGACCTGCTCAGCTCCGTGAGCCCCGACGAGTC
CGACTCCGTGAAGAGCGAGGATGAAGATGGGGACATGAAGCCGGCCAAGGGGCAGGGCAGTCAGAGCAAG
GGCAGCGGGGATGACGGGAAGGACCCGCGGAGGCCCAAGCGACCCCGGACCATCCTCACCACGCAGCAGC
GAAGAGCCTTCAAGGCCTCCTTCGAGGTCTCGTCGAAGCCTTGCCGAAAGGTCCGAGAGACACTGGCAGC
TGAGACGGGCCTCAGTGTGCGCGTGGTCCAGGTCTGGTTTCAGAACCAAAGAGCAAAGATGAAGAAGCTG
GCGCGGCGGCACCAGCAGCAGCAGGAGCAGCAGAACTCCCAGCGGCTGGGCCAGGAGGTCCTGTCCAGCC
GCATGGAGGGCATGATGGCTTCCTACACGCCGCTGGCCCCACCACAGCAGCAGATCGTGGCCATGGAACA
GAGCCCCTACGGCAGCAGCGACCCCTTCCAGCAGGGCCTCACGCCGCCCCAAATGCCAGGGAACGACTCC
ATCTTCCATGACATCGACAGCGATACCTCCTTAACCAGCCTCAGCGACTGCTTCCTCGGCTCCTCAGACG
TGGGCTCCCTGCAGGCCCGCGTGGGGAACCCCATCGACCGGCTCTACTCCATGCAGAGTTCCTACTTCGC
CTCCTAGTAATGAACTAGTCCGTAACTTGAAAGTATTTCGATTTCTTGGCTTTATATATCTTGTGGAAAG
GACGACAAATGATATCCGCGTAAAGGGCC
