>Addgene plasmid #143119 | TFORF1462 | depositor partial sequence | sequence record 281496 | Barcode
CAAATGATATCCGCGTAAAGGGCC
